Addgene plasmid #174278: pAPM-miR30-MOV10-ts2
Purpose: MOV10 knockdown
Depositing lab: Jeremy Luban. Depositing organization: University of Massachusetts, Worcester. Publication: IFIH1 (MDA5) is required for innate immune detection of intron-containing RNA expressed from the HIV-1 provirus. Guney MH, Nagalekshmi K, McCauley SM, Carbone C, Aydemir O, Luban J. Proc Natl Acad Sci U S A. 2024 Jul 16;121(29):e2404349121. doi: 10.1073/pnas.2404349121. Epub 2024 Jul 10. PubMed 38985764.
Backbone
  Vector backbone: pAPM-miR30
  Vector type: Lentiviral, RNAi
  Selectable markers: Puromycin
Growth in bacteria
  Bacterial resistance: Ampicillin, 100 μg/mL
  Growth temperature: 30°C
  Growth strain: NEB Stable
  Copy number: High Copy
Gene/Insert
  Gene/Insert name: MOV10 shRNA
  gRNA/shRNA sequence: TAACGTGACAGTCTTGCCGGTG
  Species: H. sapiens (human)
  Entrez Gene: MOV10 (a.k.a. fSAP113, gb110)
  Promoter: SFFV
  Cloning method: Restriction Enzyme; 5′ cloning site unknown (unknown if destroyed)
Terms and licenses: Academic/Nonprofit Terms; Industry Terms: Not Available to Industry
Depositor comments: Please visit https://doi.org/10.1101/2023.11.17.567619 for bioRxiv preprint.
How to cite: pAPM-miR30-MOV10-ts2 was a gift from Jeremy Luban (Addgene plasmid # 174278 ; http://n2t.net/addgene:174278 ; RRID:Addgene_174278)
