[The description below was written by a language model from this plasmid's Addgene catalogue record and pLannotate feature annotations shown in this document.]
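Description:
pAPM-miR30-MOV10-ts2 is an HIV-1-based lentiviral RNAi vector built on the pAPM-miR30 backbone and designed to knock down human MOV10. It is maintained in bacteria through a high-copy ColE1/pUC-type origin and an ampicillin resistance gene (β-lactamase with its own promoter). A fragment of the pBR322 bom region and an SV40 enhancer/early promoter element are also annotated in the plasmid backbone.

The viral genome is transcribed in producer cells from a CMV enhancer/promoter fused to a truncated 5' LTR. This arrangement is typical of vectors that do not depend on Tat. Downstream lie the HIV-1 Ψ packaging signal with a short gag fragment, the Rev response element for Rev-dependent nuclear export of the full-length vector RNA, and the cPPT/CTS, which aids nuclear import of the reverse-transcribed genome. A second truncated LTR, annotated by the software as a 5' LTR, closes the proviral cassette at the 3' end.

The internal expression unit is driven by the spleen focus-forming virus (SFFV) LTR promoter. This promoter transcribes the puromycin N-acetyltransferase (pac) coding sequence, followed on the same transcript by an shRNA against MOV10 embedded between 5' and 3' miR-30a flanking sequences. Because the hairpin sits in a microRNA context, a Pol II transcript can be processed by the endogenous miRNA machinery to release the targeting RNA. Puromycin selection and knockdown are therefore linked to a single transcript. The "ts2" in the name presumably denotes a second target site within MOV10, though the record does not say so explicitly. The associated publication concerns innate immune detection of intron-containing HIV-1 RNA, which suggests the vector served to test candidate host factors by stable knockdown in transduced human cells.
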