Features (pLannotate 1.2.2; 19 found; start..end, strand, type, name):
     21..400     +  enhancer       CMV enhancer: human cytomegalovirus immediate early enhancer
    401..600     +  promoter       CMV promoter: human cytomegalovirus (CMV) immediate early promoter
    618..798     +  LTR            5' LTR (truncated): truncated 5' long terminal repeat (LTR) from HIV-1
    845..970     +  misc_feature   HIV-1 Ψ: packaging signal of human immunodeficiency virus type 1
    954..1292    +  CDS            HIV-1 gag (fragment): gag protein from human immunodeficiency virus 1; gag
   1467..1700    +  misc_feature   RRE: The Rev response element (RRE) of HIV-1 allows for Rev-dependent mRNA export from the nucleus to the cytoplasm.
   2077..2177    +  CDS            Rev (fragment): human immunodeficiency virus 1 (HIV-1) Rev protein; rev; enhances nuclear export of unspliced and incompletely spliced viral mRNAs
   2227..2344    +  misc_feature   cPPT/CTS: central polypurine tract and central termination sequence of HIV-1
   2481..2888    +  promoter       SFFV promoter: spleen focus-forming virus long terminal repeat (LTR) promoter
   2909..3505    +  CDS            pac: PUAC_STRAD - Protein predicted: Swiss-Prot protein existence level 4. Detoxification of puromycin. From Streptomyces alboniger.
   3530..3575    +  ncRNA          5' miR-30a (fragment): sequence upstream of the 71-nt precursor of the human miR-30a microRNA (Zeng et al., 2002) miRNA
   3645..3670    +  ncRNA          3' miR-30a (fragment): sequence downstream of the 71-nt precursor of the human miR-30a microRNA (Zeng et al., 2002) miRNA
   3700..3719    +  misc_feature   cPPT/CTS (fragment): central polypurine tract and central termination sequence of HIV-1
   3751..3931    +  LTR            5' LTR (truncated): truncated 5' long terminal repeat (LTR) from HIV-1
   4002..4590    -  rep_origin     ori: high-copy-number ColE1/pMB1/pBR322/pUC origin of replication
   4761..5621    -  CDS            AmpR: β-lactamase; bla; confers resistance to ampicillin, carbenicillin, and related antibiotics
   5622..5726    -  promoter       AmpR promoter: bla
   5785..5837    -  misc_feature   bom (fragment): basis of mobility region from pBR322
   5999..9       +  promoter       SV40 promoter (across the origin): SV40 enhancer and early promoter
>Addgene plasmid #174278 | pAPM-miR30-MOV10-ts2 | addgene full sequence | sequence record 343455 | Addgene NGS Result
TTTTGCAAAAAGCTCGCGTTGACATTGATTATTGACTAGTTATTAATAGTAATCAATTACGGGGTCATTA
GTTCATAGCCCATATATGGAGTTCCGCGTTACATAACTTACGGTAAATGGCCCGCCTGGCTGACCGCCCA
ACGACCCCCGCCCATTGACGTCAATAATGACGTATGTTCCCATAGTAACGCCAATAGGGACTTTCCATTG
ACGTCAATGGGTGGAGTATTTACGGTAAACTGCCCACTTGGCAGTACATCAAGTGTATCATATGCCAAGT
ACGCCCCCTATTGACGTCAATGACGGTAAATGGCCCGCCTGGCATTATGCCCAGTACATGACCTTATGGG
ACTTTCCTACTTGGCAGTACATCTACGTATTAGTCATCGCTATTACCATGGTGATGCGGTTTTGGCAGTA
CATCAATGGGCGTGGATAGCGGTTTGACTCACGGGGATTTCCAAGTCTCCACCCCATTGACGTCAATGGG
AGTTTGTTTTGGCACCAAAATCAACGGGACTTTCCAAAATGTCGTAACAACTCCGCCCCATTGACGCAAA
TGGGCGGTAGGCGTGTACGGTGGGAGGTCTATATAAGCAGCGCGTTTTGCCTGTACTGGGTCTCTCTGGT
TAGACCAGATCTGAGCCTGGGAGCTCTCTGGCTAACTAGGGAACCCACTGCTTAAGCCTCAATAAAGCTT
GCCTTGAGTGCTTCAAGTAGTGTGTGCCCGTCTGTTGTGAGACTCTGGTAACTAGAGATCCCTCAGACCC
TTTTAGTCAGTGTGGAAAATCTCTAGCAGTGGCGCCCGAACAGGGACTTGAAAGCGAAAGGGAAACCAGA
GGAGCTCTCTCGACGCAGGACTCGGCTTGCTGAAGCGCGCACGGCAAGAGGCGAGGGGCGGCGACTGGTG
AGTACGCCAAAAATTTTGACTAGCGGAGGCTAGAAGGAGAGAGATGGGTGCGAGAGCGTCAGTATTAAGC
GGGGGAGAATTAGATCGCGATGGGAAAAAATTCGGTTAAGGCCAGGGGGAAAGAAAAAATATAAATTAAA
ACATATAGTATGGGCAAGCAGGGAGCTAGAACGATTCGCAGTTAATCCTGGCCTGTTAGAAACATCAGAA
GGCTGTAGACAAATACTGGGACAGCTACAACCATCCCTTCAGACAGGATCAGAAGAACTTAGATCATTAT
ATAATACAGTAGCAACCCTCTATTGTGTGCATCAAAGGATAGAGATAAAAGACACCAAGGAAGCTTTAGA
CAAGATAGAGGAAGAGCAAAACAAAAGTAAGACCACCGCACAGCAAGCGGCCGGCCGCTGATCTTCAGAC
CTGGAGGAGGAGATATGAGGGACAATTGGAGAAGTGAATTATATAAATATAAAGTAGTAAAAATTGAACC
ATTAGGAGTAGCACCCACCAAGGCAAAGAGAAGAGTGGTGCAGAGAGAAAAAAGAGCAGTGGGAATAGGA
GCTTTGTTCCTTGGGTTCTTGGGAGCAGCAGGAAGCACTATGGGCGCAGCGTCAATGACGCTGACGGTAC
AGGCCAGACAATTATTGTCTGGTATAGTGCAGCAGCAGAACAATTTGCTGAGGGCTATTGAGGCGCAACA
GCATCTGTTGCAACTCACAGTCTGGGGCATCAAGCAGCTCCAGGCAAGAATCCTGGCTGTGGAAAGATAC
CTAAAGGATCAACAGCTCCTGGGGATTTGGGGTTGCTCTGGAAAACTCATTTGCACCACTGCTGTGCCTT
GGAATGCTAGTTGGAGTAATAAATCTCTGGAACAGATTTGGAATCACACGACTTGGATGGAGTGGGACAG
AGAAATTAACAATTACACAAGCTTAATACACTCCTTAATTGAAGAATCGCAAAACCAGCAAGAAAAGAAT
GAACAAGAATTATTGGAATTAGATAAATGGGCAAGTTTGTGGAATTGGTTTAACATAACAAATTGGCTGT
GGTATATAAAATTATTCATAATGATAGTAGGAGGCTTGGTAGGTTTAAGAATAGTTTTTGCTGTACTTTC
TATAGTGAATAGAGTTAGGCAGGGATATTCACCATTATCGTTTCAGACCCACCTCCCAACCCCGAGGGGA
CCCGACAGGCCCGAAGGAATAGAAGAAGAAGGTGGAGAGAGAGACAGAGACAGATCCATTCGATTAGTGA
ACGGATCGGCACTGCGTGCGCCAATTCTGCAGACAAATGGCAGTATTCATCCACAATTTTAAAAGAAAAG
GGGGGATTGGGGGGTACAGTGCAGGGGAAAGAATAGTAGACATAATAGCAACAGACATACAAACTAAAGA
ATTACAAAAACAAATTACAAAAATTCAAAATTTTCGGGTTTATTACAGGGACAGCAGAGATCCAGTTTGG
TTAATTAACTGCAGCCCCGATAAAATAAAAGATTTTATTTAGTCTCCAGAAAAAGGGGGGAATGAAAGAC
CCCACCTGTAGGTTTGGCAAGCTAGCTGCAGTAACGCCATTTTGCAAGGCATGGAAAAATACCAAACCAA
GAATAGAGAAGTTCAGATCAAGGGCGGGTACATGAAAATAGCTAACGTTGGGCCAAACAGGATATCTGCG
GTGAGCAGTTTCGGCCCCGGCCCGGGGCCAAGAACAGATGGTCACCGCAGTTTCGGCCCCGGCCCGAGGC
CAAGAACAGATGGTCCCCAGATATGGCCCAACCCTCAGCAGTTTCTTAAGACCCATCAGATGTTTCCAGG
CTCCCCCAAGGACCTGAAATGACCCTGCGCCTTATTTGAATTAACCAATCAGCCTGCTTCTCGCTTCTGT
TCGCGCGCTTCTGCTTCCCGAGCTCTATAAAAGAGCTCACAACCCCTCACTCGGCGCGCCAGTCCTCCGA
CAGACTGAGTCGCCCGGGGGTCTAGAACGCGTGCCGCCATGACCGAATACAAACCTACCGTGAGGCTGGC
TACAAGAGATGATGTCCCAAGGGCTGTGAGAACACTGGCCGCCGCTTTTGCCGATTACCCTGCCACACGC
CACACTGTGGACCCAGATCGGCATATCGAGAGAGTGACTGAGCTGCAGGAACTGTTCCTGACCCGAGTGG
GCCTGGACATTGGGAAGGTCTGGGTCGCAGACGATGGAGCAGCTGTGGCTGTCTGGACCACACCAGAGAG
CGTGGAAGCCGGAGCTGTCTTTGCAGAGATCGGCCCTAGAATGGCAGAACTGAGCGGCTCCAGGCTGGCA
GCACAGCAGCAGATGGAGGGACTGCTGGCCCCACACAGGCCTAAGGAACCAGCATGGTTCCTGGCTACCG
TGGGGGTCTCTCCTGACCATCAGGGCAAAGGACTGGGAAGTGCTGTGGTCCTGCCAGGAGTGGAGGCTGC
AGAACGAGCTGGAGTCCCTGCATTTCTGGAGACCTCTGCTCCACGAAACCTGCCCTTCTATGAACGGCTG
GGCTTTACTGTGACCGCAGATGTGGAGGTCCCCGAAGGACCTAGGACCTGGTGCATGACACGCAAACCCG
GCGCCTGAGCGATCGCCGCGGCCGCCTTCTTAACCCAACAGAAGGCTCGAGAAGGTATATTGCTGTTGAC
AGTGAGCGAACCGGCAAGACTGTCACGTTATAGTGAAGCCACAGATGTATAACGTGACAGTCTTGCCGGT
GTGCCTACTGCCTCGGACTTCAAGGGGCTAGAATTCGGCAGCTGTAGATCTTAGCCACTTTTTAAAAGAA
AAGGGGGGACTGGAAGGGCTAACTGCATCCGGACTGTACTGGGTCTCTCTGGTTAGACCAGATCTGAGCC
TGGGAGCTCTCTGGCTAACTAGGGAACCCACTGCTTAAGCCTCAATAAAGCTTGCCTTGAGTGCTTCAAG
TAGTGTGTGCCCGTCTGTTGTGTGACTCTGGTAACTAGAGATCCCTCAGACCCTTTTAGTCAGTGTGGAA
AATCTCTAGCAGGGCCCGTTTCATGTGAGCAAAAGGCCAGCAAAAGGCCAGGAACCGTAAAAAGGCCGCG
TTGCTGGCGTTTTTCCATAGGCTCCGCCCCCCTGACGAGCATCACAAAAATCGACGCTCAAGTCAGAGGT
GGCGAAACCCGACAGGACTATAAAGATACCAGGCGTTTCCCCCTGGAAGCTCCCTCGTGCGCTCTCCTGT
TCCGACCCTGCCGCTTACCGGATACCTGTCCGCCTTTCTCCCTTCGGGAAGCGTGGCGCTTTCTCATAGC
TCACGCTGTAGGTATCTCAGTTCGGTGTAGGTCGTTCGCTCCAAGCTGGGCTGTGTGCACGAACCCCCCG
TTCAGCCCGACCGCTGCGCCTTATCCGGTAACTATCGTCTTGAGTCCAACCCGGTAAGACACGACTTATC
GCCACTGGCAGCAGCCACTGGTAACAGGATTAGCAGAGCGAGGTATGTAGGCGGTGCTACAGAGTTCTTG
AAGTGGTGGCCTAACTACGGCTACACTAGAAGAACAGTATTTGGTATCTGCGCTCTGCTGAAGCCAGTTA
CCTTCGGAAAAAGAGTTGGTAGCTCTTGATCCGGCAAACAAACCACCGCTGGTAGCGGTGGTTTTTTTGT
TTGCAAGCAGCAGATTACGCGCAGAAAAAAAGGATCTCAAGAAGATCCTTTGATCTTTTCTACGGGGTCT
GACGCTCAGTGGAACGAAAACTCACGTTAAGGGATTTTGGTCATGAGATTATCAAAAAGGATCTTCACCT
AGATCCTTTTAAATTAAAAATGAAGTTTTAAATCAATCTAAAGTATATATGAGTAAACTTGGTCTGACAG
TTACCAATGCTTAATCAGTGAGGCACCTATCTCAGCGATCTGTCTATTTCGTTCATCCATAGTTGCCTGA
CTCCCCGTCGTGTAGATAACTACGATACGGGAGGGCTTACCATCTGGCCCCAGTGCTGCAATGATACCGC
GAGACCCACGCTCACCGGCTCCAGATTTATCAGCAATAAACCAGCCAGCCGGAAGGGCCGAGCGCAGAAG
TGGTCCTGCAACTTTATCCGCCTCCATCCAGTCTATTAATTGTTGCCGGGAAGCTAGAGTAAGTAGTTCG
CCAGTTAATAGTTTGCGCAACGTTGTTGCCATTGCTACAGGCATCGTGGTGTCACGCTCGTCGTTTGGTA
TGGCTTCATTCAGCTCCGGTTCCCAACGATCAAGGCGAGTTACATGATCCCCCATGTTGTGCAAAAAAGC
GGTTAGCTCCTTCGGTCCTCCGATCGTTGTCAGAAGTAAGTTGGCCGCAGTGTTATCACTCATGGTTATG
GCAGCACTGCATAATTCTCTTACTGTCATGCCATCCGTAAGATGCTTTTCTGTGACTGGTGAGTACTCAA
CCAAGTCATTCTGAGAATAGTGTATGCGGCGACCGAGTTGCTCTTGCCCGGCGTCAATACGGGATAATAC
CGCGCCACATAGCAGAACTTTAAAAGTGCTCATCATTGGAAAACGTTCTTCGGGGCGAAAACTCTCAAGG
ATCTTACCGCTGTTGAGATCCAGTTCGATGTAACCCACTCGTGCACCCAACTGATCTTCAGCATCTTTTA
CTTTCACCAGCGTTTCTGGGTGAGCAAAAACAGGAAGGCAAAATGCCGCAAAAAAGGGAATAAGGGCGAC
ACGGAAATGTTGAATACTCATACTCTTCCTTTTTCAATATTATTGAAGCATTTATCAGGGTTATTGTCTC
ATGAGCGGATACATATTTGAATGTATTTAGAAAAATAAACAAATAGGGGTTCCGCGCACATTTCCCCGAA
AAGTGCCACCTGACGTCGACGGATCGGGAGATCTCCCGATCCCCTATGGTGCACTCTCAGTACAATCTGC
TCTGATGCCGCATAGTTAAGCCAGTATCTGCTCCCTGCTTGTGTGTTGGAGGTCGCTGAGTAGTGCGCGA
GCAAAATTTAAGCTACAACAAGGCAAGGCTTGACCGACAATTGCATGAAGAATCTGCTTAGGGTTAGGCG
TTTTGCGCTGCTTCGCGATGTACGGGCCAGATATACGCGCTGTGGAATGTGTGTCAGTTAGGGTGTGGAA
AGTCCCCAGGCTCCCCAGCAGGCAGAAGTATGCAAAGCATGCATCTCAATTAGTCAGCAACCAGGTGTGG
AAAGTCCCCAGGCTCCCCAGCAGGCAGAAGTATGCAAAGCATGCATCTCAATTAGTCAGCAACCATAGTC
CCGCCCCTAACTCCGCCCATCCCGCCCCTAACTCCGCCCAGTTCCGCCCATTCTCCGCCCCATGGCTGAC
TAATTTTTTTTATTTATGCAGAGGCCGAGGCCGCCTCTGCCTCTGAGCTATTCCAGAAGTAGTGAGGAGG
CTTTTTTGGAGGCCTAGGC
